Addgene plasmid #155025: 3xFLAG-CUL7-pCMV7.1
Purpose: N-terminal 3xFLAG-tagged CUL7 in a pCMV7.1 vector
Depositing lab: Andre Catic. Depositing organization: Baylor College of Medicine. Publication: The ubiquitin ligase Cullin-1 associates with chromatin and regulates transcription of specific c-MYC target genes. Sweeney MA, Iakova P, Maneix L, Shih FY, Cho HE, Sahin E, Catic A. Sci Rep. 2020 Aug 18;10(1):13942. doi: 10.1038/s41598-020-70610-0. PubMed 32811853.
Backbone
  Vector backbone: pCMV7.1
  Backbone size w/o insert (bp): 4717
  Total vector size (bp): 10244
  Vector type: Bacterial Expression
Growth in bacteria
  Bacterial resistance: Ampicillin, 100 μg/mL
  Growth temperature: 37°C
  Growth strain: DH5alpha
  Copy number: High Copy
Gene/Insert
  Gene/Insert name: Cullin 7
  Species: H. sapiens (human)
  Insert size (bp): 5527
  GenBank ID: BC033647.1
  Entrez Gene: CUL7 (a.k.a. 3M1, CUL-7, KIAA0076, dJ20C7.5)
  Promoter: pCMV7.1
  Tag / fusion protein: 3xFLAG (N terminal on backbone)
  Cloning method: Restriction Enzyme; 5′ cloning site NotI (unknown if destroyed); 3′ cloning site KpnI (unknown if destroyed)
  Sequencing primers: 5′ AATGTCGTAATAACCCCGCCCCGTTGACGC; 3′ CCTAGTCAGACAAAATGATGC
Terms and licenses: Academic/Nonprofit Terms; Industry Terms: Not Available to Industry
How to cite: 3xFLAG-CUL7-pCMV7.1 was a gift from Andre Catic (Addgene plasmid # 155025 ; http://n2t.net/addgene:155025 ; RRID:Addgene_155025)
