[The description below was written by a language model from this plasmid's Addgene catalogue record and pLannotate feature annotations shown in this document.]
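Description:
3xFLAG-CUL7-pCMV7.1 is a plasmid carrying human Cullin 7 (CUL7) with an N-terminal 3xFLAG epitope tag supplied by the pCMV7.1 backbone. The catalogue lists the vector type as bacterial expression and gives the backbone name in the promoter field. The annotated features, however, show a mammalian expression cassette: the human cytomegalovirus immediate early enhancer and promoter drive a 3xFLAG coding segment (three tandem FLAG epitopes followed by an enterokinase cleavage site). This is joined to the CUL7 open reading frame, and the transcript is terminated by the human growth hormone polyadenylation signal. The insert was cloned by restriction enzymes between NotI and KpnI, and a remnant of a pUC-type multiple cloning site sits just downstream of the coding sequence.

Propagation in E. coli relies on a high-copy ColE1/pUC-type origin and a β-lactamase gene conferring ampicillin resistance. An f1 origin is also present, which can allow single-stranded DNA production. Further backbone elements include an SV40 enhancer/early promoter region, a T7 promoter, lac promoter/operator sequences, and fragments of lacI and lacZα. No mammalian selection marker is annotated. The catalogue gives a total size of 10,244 bp with a 5,527 bp insert, whereas the sequenced record is 9,791 nt with a CUL7 coding feature of about 5.1 kb, so the two do not agree exactly.

CUL7 is a cullin scaffold of the 3M and Cul7-RING(FBXW8) ubiquitin ligase complexes. The tagged protein would suit detection or immunoprecipitation with anti-FLAG reagents. The plasmid was deposited in connection with a study of cullin ubiquitin ligases in chromatin association and transcriptional regulation.
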