Features (pLannotate 1.2.2; 17 found; start..end, strand, type, name):
      1..380     +  enhancer       CMV enhancer: human cytomegalovirus immediate early enhancer
    382..581     +  promoter       CMV promoter: human cytomegalovirus (CMV) immediate early promoter
    614..679     +  CDS            3xFLAG: three tandem FLAG® epitope tags, followed by an enterokinase cleavage site
    692..5785    +  CDS            CUL7: CUL7_HUMAN - Also known as KIAA0076. Experimental evidence at protein level: Swiss-Prot protein existence level 1. Core component of the 3M and Cul7-RING(FBXW8) complexes, which mediates the ubiquitination of target proteins. Core component of the 3M complex, a complex required to regulate microtubule dynamics and genome integrity. It is unclear how the 3M complex regulates microtubules, it could act by controlling the level of a microtubule stabilizer (PubMed:24793695). Interaction with CUL9 is required to inhibit CUL9 activity and ubiquitination of BIRC5 (PubMed:24793696). Core component of
   5796..5814    -  misc_feature   MCS (fragment): pUC18/19 multiple cloning site
   5815..6437    +  polyA_signal   hGH poly(A) signal: human growth hormone polyadenylation signal
   6466..6795    +  promoter       SV40 promoter: SV40 enhancer and early promoter
   6834..6852    -  promoter       T7 promoter: promoter for bacteriophage T7 RNA polymerase
   6890..6906    -  protein_bind   lac operator: The lac repressor binds to the lac operator to inhibit transcription in E. coli. This inhibition can be relieved by adding lactose or isopropyl-β-D-thiogalactopyranoside (IPTG). lac repressor encoded by lacI
   6914..6944    -  promoter       lac promoter: promoter for the E. coli lac operon
   6959..6980    -  protein_bind   CAP binding site: CAP binding activates transcription in the presence of cAMP. E. coli catabolite activator protein
   6993..7085    -  CDS            lacI (fragment): lac repressor; lacI; The lac repressor binds to the lac operator to inhibit transcription in E. coli. This inhibition can be relieved by adding lactose or isopropyl-β-D-thiogalactopyranoside (IPTG).
   7268..7856    -  rep_origin     ori: high-copy-number ColE1/pMB1/pBR322/pUC origin of replication
   8027..8887    -  CDS            AmpR: β-lactamase; bla; confers resistance to ampicillin, carbenicillin, and related antibiotics
   8888..8992    -  promoter       AmpR promoter: bla
   9019..9447    +  rep_origin     f1 ori (sequence partly withheld): f1 bacteriophage origin of replication; arrow indicates direction of (+) strand synthesis
   9478..9632    -  CDS            lacZα (fragment): LacZα fragment of β-galactosidase; lacZ fragment
>Addgene plasmid #155025 | 3xFLAG-CUL7-pCMV7.1 | addgene full sequence | sequence record 311409 | Addgene NGS Result
GACATTGATTATTGACTAGTTATTAATAGTAATCAATTACGGGGTCATTAGTTCATAGCCCATATATGGA
GTTCCGCGTTACATAACTTACGGTAAATGGCCCGCCTGGCTGACCGCCCAACGACCCCCGCCCATTGACG
TCAATAATGACGTATGTTCCCATAGTAACGCCAATAGGGACTTTCCATTGACGTCAATGGGTGGAGTATT
TACGGTAAACTGCCCACTTGGCAGTACATCAAGTGTATCATATGCCAAGTCCGCCCCCTATTGACGTCAA
TGACGGTAAATGGCCCGCCTGGCATTATGCCCAGTACATGACCTTACGGGACTTTCCTACTTGGCAGTAC
ATCTACGTATTAGTCATCGCTATTACCATGGTGATGCGGTTTTGGCAGTACACCAATGGGCGTGGATAGC
GGTTTGACTCACGGGGATTTCCAAGTCTCCACCCCATTGACGTCAATGGGAGTTTGTTTTGGCACCAAAA
TCAACGGGACTTTCCAAAATGTCGTAATAACCCCGCCCCGTTGACGCAAATGGGCGGTAGGCGTGTACGG
TGGGAGGTCTATATAAGCAGAGCTCGTTTAGTGAACCGTCAGAATTAACCATGGACTACAAAGACCATGA
CGGTGATTATAAAGATCATGACATCGATTACAAGGATGACGATGACAAGCTTGCGGCCGCGATGGTGGGA
GAACTCCGCTACAGGGAATTCAGGGTGCCCCTGGGGCCCGGCTTACATGCCTATCCTGATGAGCTGATCC
GCCAGCGCGTGGGCCATGATGGGCATCCTGAGTACCAGATCCGTTGGCTCATCCTGCGGCGTGGCGATGA
GGGGGACGGGGGCTCTGGCCAAGTGGACTGCAAGGCTGAGCACATCCTGCTGTGGATGTCCAAGGATGAG
ATCTATGCCAACTGCCACAAGATGCTGGGCGAGGATGGCCAGGTCATCGGGCCCTCCCAGGAGTCTGCAG
GGGAGGTTGGGGCCCTGGACAAATCTGTGCTGGAGGAGATGGAAACCGACGTGAAGTCCCTCATTCAGAG
AGCCCTTCGGCAGCTGGAGGAGTGTGTGGGCACTATCCCTCCTGCTCCTCTACTTCACACTGTCCACGTG
CTCAGCGCCTATGCCAGCATTGAGCCCCTCACTGGAGTATTCAAGGACCCAAGGGTCCTGGACTTGCTCA
TGCACATGTTGAGTAGTCCTGATTATCAGATTCGCTGGAGTGCAGGCCGGATGATACAAGCCCTGTCCTC
CCATGACGCTGGGACCCGGACTCAGATCCTTCTGTCACTGAGCCAACAAGAAGCCATTGAGAAACACCTG
GATTTTGACAGCCGCTGTGCTCTGCTAGCACTGTTTGCACAGGCCACGCTCTCTGAACACCCCATGTCTT
TCGAGGGCATTCAGCTACCACAGGTCCCAGGAAGGGTGCTCTTCTCCCTGGTGAAGCGGTATTTGCATGT
CACCTCGCTCCTGGATCAGCTGAACGACAGTGCTGCGGAGCCAGGAGCCCAGAACACCTCTGCTCCTGAG
GAGTTGAGTGGGGAGAGGGGTCAACTGGAGCTGGAGTTCAGTATGGCCATGGGCACCCTGATCTCGGAGC
TGGTGCAAGCCATGCGCTGGGACCAGGCCTCAGACAGACCAAGGAGCTCAGCACGGTCCCCCGGTTCCAT
CTTCCAGCCTCAGCTGGCAGATGTGAGCCCAGGGCTCCCCGCTGCCCAGGCTCAGCCCTCCTTCAGGAGG
TCAAGACGTTTTCGCCCTCGTTCTGAGTTCGCAAGTGGCAATACCTATGCTTTGTATGTGCGGGACACAC
TGCAGCCGGGGATGCGAGTGCGGATGCTGGATGATTATGAGGAGATCAGTGCCGGGGATGAGGGCGAGTT
TCGGCAGAGCAACAACGGTGTGCCTCCTGTGCAGGTATTTTGGGAGTCAACAGGCCGCACCTATTGGGTG
CACTGGCACATGCTGGAGATCTTGGGCTTTGAGGAAGACATTGAGGACATGGTTGAGGCTGATGAGTACC
AAGGGGCAGTGGCCAGTAGAGTCCTGGGTAGAGCCCTGCCTGCCTGGCGCTGGAGGCCCATGACAGAACT
CTATGCTGTGCCTTATGTGCTGCCTGAGGATGAGGACACTGAGGAGTGTGAACACCTGACCCTGGCTGAG
TGGTGGGAACTCCTCTTCTTCATCAAGAAGCTGGATGGACCTGACCATCAGGAGGTTCTCCAGATCCTCC
AGGAGAACCTAGATGGGGAGATTCTGGATGATGAGATCCTAGCTGAACTGGCCGTGCCCATAGAATTGGC
CCAGGACTTGCTGCTGACTCTGCCACAGCGACTCAATGACAGTGCCCTCAGGGACCTGATCAACTGCCAT
GTCTACAAGAAGTATGGGCCTGAAGCCCTAGCAGGGAACCAAGCCTACCCATCCCTTCTAGAAGCCCAAG
AAGATGTCCTCCTGCTAGACGCGCAGGCCCAGGCTAAGGACTCAGAAGATGCAGCCAAAGTGGAAGCAAA
AGAACCCCCATCTCAGAGTCCCAACACTCCCCTGCAGCGTCTGGTGGAGGGTTATGGTCCAGCTGGGAAA
ATCCTCCTGGATCTAGAGCAAGCCCTCAGCTCAGAGGGGACCCAGGAGAACAAGGTCAAGCCACTCCTGC
TGCAGCTGCAGCGGCAGCCGCAGCCCTTCCTGGCACTGATGCAGAGCCTGGACACTCCGGAGACTAACAG
GACCCTGCACCTGACTGTGCTGAGAATCCTGAAGCAGCTGGTGGACTTCCCCGAGGCACTGCTGCTCCCC
TGGCACGAGGCCGTGGATGCCTGCATGGCCTGCCTGCGGTCCCCAAACACTGATCGAGAGGTGCTCCAGG
AACTGATTTTCTTCCTGCACCGCCTGACCTCAGTGAGCAGGGACTATGCCGTGGTGCTGAATCAGCTGGG
AGCAAGAGACGCTATCTCCAAGGCCCTGGAAAAGCACCTGGGAAAGCTGGAGCTGGCTCAGGAGCTGCGG
GACATGGTGTTCAAGTGTGAGAAGCATGCCCACCTCTACCGCAAACTCATCACCAACATCCTGGGAGGCT
GCATCCAGATGGTGCTGGGCCAGATCGAAGACCACAGACGAACCCACCGGCCCATCAACATCCCTTTCTT
TGATGTGTTCCTCAGATACCTGTGCCAGGGCTCCAGTGTGGAAGTGAAGGAGGACAAGTGCTGGGAGAAG
GTGGAGGTGTCCTCCAACCCGCACCGGGCCAGCAAGCTGACGGACCACAACCCCAAGACCTATTGGGAGT
CCAACGGCAGCGCCGGCTCCCACTACATCACCCTGCACATGCGCCGGGGCATCCTCATCAGGCAACTGAC
TCTGCTTGTGGCTAGTGAGGACTCGAGTTACATGCCGGCCCGAGTGGTGGTGTGCGGGGGTGATAGCACT
AGCTCTCTTCACACGGAACTCAACTCGGTGAATGTGATGCCCTCTGCCAGCCGGGTGATCCTCCTGGAGA
ACCTGACCCGCTTCTGGCCCATCATCCAGATCCGCATAAAGCGCTGCCAGCAGGGTGGCATTGATACGCG
CATTCGGGGGTTAGAGATCCTAGGCCCCAAGCCCACGTTCTGGCCAGTGTTCCGGGAGCAGCTCTGTCGT
CACACACGCCTCTTCTACATGGTTCGGGCACAGGCCTGGAGCCAGGACATGGCAGAGGACCGCAGGAGCC
TCCTGCACCTGAGTTCTAGACTCAACGGTGCTCTGCGCCAGGAGCAGAATTTTGCTGACCGCTTCCTCCC
TGATGACGAGGCTGCCCAAGCTCTGGGCAAGACCTGCTGGGAGGCCCTGGTCAGCCCCGTGGTGCAGAAC
ATCACCTCCCCTGATGAGGATGGCATTAGCCCCCTGGGTTGGCTGCTGGACCAGTACCTGGAGTGTCAGG
AAGCTGTCTTCAACCCCCAGAGCCGCGGCCCAGCTTTCTTCTCGCGGGTGCGCCGTCTCACTCACCTGCT
GGTGCATGTCGAGCCCTGTGAGGCACCCCCTCCTGTGGTGGCCACTCCTCGGCCCAAAGGCAGAAACAGA
AGCCACGACTGGAGCTCCTTGGCTACCCGGGGCCTTCCAAGCAGCATCATGAGAAACCTGACGCGCTGTT
GGCGGGCCGTGGTGGAGAAGCAGGTGAACAATTTTCTGACCTCATCCTGGCGGGATGATGACTTTGTGCC
ACGCTACTGTGAGCACTTTAATATTCTGCAGAACTCAAGCTCTGAACTGTTTGGGCCTCGGGCAGCCTTC
TTGCTGGCGCTGCAAAATGGCTGTGCGGGAGCCTTGCTGAAGCTCCCTTTTCTCAAAGCTGCCCACGTGA
GTGAGCAGTTCGCCCGGCACATTGACCAGCAGATCCAGGGCAGCCGGATCGGTGGAGCCCAGGAAATGGA
GAGGCTGGCACAGCTGCAGCAATGCCTGCAAGCTGTCCTGATTTTCTCCGGCTTGGAGATAGCCACCACT
TTTGAGCATTATTACCAGCACTACATGGCGGACCGTCTCCTGGGCGTGGTCTCGAGCTGGCTGGAGGGGG
CCGTGCTGGAGCAGATCGGTCCCTGCTTCCCCAACCGCCTCCCCCAGCAGATGTTGCAGAGCCTGAGCAC
CTCTAAGGAGCTGCAGCGCCAGTTCCACGTCTACCAGCTCCAGCAGCTGGATCAGGAACTCCTGAAGCTG
GAGGATACAGAGAAGAAAATACAGGTGGGCCTTGGGGCCAGTGGCAAGGAGCACAAGAGCGAGAAGGAAG
AGGAAGCTGGGGCAGCAGCAGTGGTGGATGTGGCGGAGGGAGAGGAGGAAGAGGAGGAGAATGAGGACCT
CTACTATGAAGGGGCAATGCCAGAAGTGTCTGTGCTTGTCCTGTCCCGACACTCCTGGCCTGTTGCCTCA
ATCTGCCACACACTGAACCCCAGAACCTGCCTGCCCTCCTACCTGAGGGGCACTTTGAACAGATACTCCA
ACTTCTACAACAAGAGTCAGAGCCACCCTGCCCTTGAGCGAGGCTCACAGAGGCGACTGCAGTGGACGTG
GCTGGGCTGGGCTGAGCTGCAGTTTGGGAACCAGACCCTGCATGTGTCCACCGTGCAGATGTGGCTACTG
CTGTATCTCAACGACCTGAAGGCGGTCTCTGTGGAGAGTCTGCTGGCGTTCTCAGGGCTCTCCGCAGACA
TGCTCAATCAGGCGATTGGGCCCCTCACCTCTTCAAGAGGCCCCCTGGACCTTCACGAGCAAAAGGATAT
ACCAGGAGGGGTCCTCAAGATTCGAGATGGCAGCAAGGAACCCAGGTCGAGATGGGACATTGTGCGGCTC
ATCCCACCTCAGACGTACCTGCAAGCTGAGGGTGAAGACGGCCAGAACTTGGAGAAGAGACGGAATCTTC
TGAACTGCCTCATCGTCCGAATCCTCAAGGCCCATGGAGATGAGGGGCTGCACATTGACCAGCTTGTCTG
TCTGGTGCTGGAGGCTTGGCAGAAGGGCCCGTGTCCTCCCAGGGGTTTGGTCAGCAGCCTTGGTAAGGGG
TCTGCATGCAGCAGCACTGACGTCCTCTCCTGCATCCTACACCTCCTGGGCAAGGGCACGCTGAGACGCC
ATGACGACCGGCCCCAGGTGCTGTCCTATGCAGTCCCTGTGACTGTCATGGAGCCTCACACTGAGTCCCT
GAACCCAGGCTCCTCAGGCCCCAACCCACCCCTCACCTTCCATACCCTACAGATTCGCTCCCGGGGTGTG
CCCTATGCCTCCTGCACTGCCACCCAGAGCTTCTCTACCTTCCGGTAGGGTACCAGTCGACTCTAGAGGA
TCCCGGGTGGCATCCCTGTGACCCCTCCCCAGTGCCTCTCCTGGCCCTGGAAGTTGCCACTCCAGTGCCC
ACCAGCCTTGTCCTAATAAAATTAAGTTGCATCATTTTGTCTGACTAGGTGTCCTTCTATAATATTATGG
GGTGGAGGGGGGTGGTATGGAGCAAGGGGCAAGTTGGGAAGACAACCTGTAGGGCCTGCGGGGTCTATTG
GGAACCAAGCTGGAGTGCAGTGGCACAATCTTGGCTCACTGCAATCTCCGCCTCCTGGGTTCAAGCGATT
CTCCTGCCTCAGCCTCCCGAGTTGTTGGGATTCCAGGCATGCATGACCAGGCTCAGCTAATTTTTGTTTT
TTTGGTAGAGACGGGGTTTCACCATATTGGCCAGGCTGGTCTCCAACTCCTAATCTCAGGTGATCTACCC
ACCTTGGCCTCCCAAATTGCTGGGATTACAGGCGTGAACCACTGCTCCCTTCCCTGTCCTTCTGATTTTA
AAATAACTATACCAGCAGGAGGACGTCCAGACACAGCATAGGCTACCTGGCCATGCCCAACCGGTGGGAC
ATTTGAGTTGCTTGCTTGGCACTGTCCTCTCATGCGTTGGGTCCACTCAGTAGATGCCTGTTGAATTGGG
TACGCGGCCAGCTTGGCTGTGGAATGTGTGTCAGTTAGGGTGTGGAAAGTCCCCAGGCTCCCCAGCAGGC
AGAAGTATGCAAAGCATGCATCTCAATTAGTCAGCAACCAGGTGTGGAAAGTCCCCAGGCTCCCCAGCAG
GCAGAAGTATGCAAAGCATGCATCTCAATTAGTCAGCAACCATAGTCCCGCCCCTAACTCCGCCCATCCC
GCCCCTAACTCCGCCCAGTTCCGCCCATTCTCCGCCCCATGGCTGACTAATTTTTTTTATTTATGCAGAG
GCCGAGGCCGCCTCGGCCTCTGAGCTATTCCAGAAGTAGTGAGGAGGCTTTTTTGGAGGCCTAGGCTTTT
GCAAAAAGCTCCTCGAGGAACTGAAAAACCAGAAAGTTAATTCCCTATAGTGAGTCGTATTAAATTCGTA
ATCATGTCATAGCTGTTTCCTGTGTGAAATTGTTATCCGCTCACAATTCCACACAACATACGAGCCGGAA
GCATAAAGTGTAAAGCCTGGGGTGCCTAATGAGTGAGCTAACTCACATTAATTGCGTTGCGCTCACTGCC
CGCTTTCCAGTCGGGAAACCTGTCGTGCCAGCTGCATTAATGAATCGGCCAACGCGCGGGGAGAGGCGGT
TTGCGTATTGGGCGCTCTTCCGCTTCCTCGCTCACTGACTCGCTGCGCTCGGTCGTTCGGCTGCGGCGAG
CGGTATCAGCTCACTCAAAGGCGGTAATACGGTTATCCACAGAATCAGGGGATAACGCAGGAAAGAACAT
GTGAGCAAAAGGCCAGCAAAAGGCCAGGAACCGTAAAAAGGCCGCGTTGCTGGCGTTTTTCCATAGGCTC
CGCCCCCCTGACGAGCATCACAAAAATCGACGCTCAAGTCAGAGGTGGCGAAACCCGACAGGACTATAAA
GATACCAGGCGTTTCCCCCTGGAAGCTCCCTCGTGCGCTCTCCTGTTCCGACCCTGCCGCTTACCGGATA
CCTGTCCGCCTTTCTCCCTTCGGGAAGCGTGGCGCTTTCTCATAGCTCACGCTGTAGGTATCTCAGTTCG
GTGTAGGTCGTTCGCTCCAAGCTGGGCTGTGTGCACGAACCCCCCGTTCAGCCCGACCGCTGCGCCTTAT
CCGGTAACTATCGTCTTGAGTCCAACCCGGTAAGACACGACTTATCGCCACTGGCAGCAGCCACTGGTAA
CAGGATTAGCAGAGCGAGGTATGTAGGCGGTGCTACAGAGTTCTTGAAGTGGTGGCCTAACTACGGCTAC
ACTAGAAGAACAGTATTTGGTATCTGCGCTCTGCTGAAGCCAGTTACCTTCGGAAAAAGAGTTGGTAGCT
CTTGATCCGGCAAACAAACCACCGCTGGTAGCGGTGGTTTTTTTGTTTGCAAGCAGCAGATTACGCGCAG
AAAAAAAGGATCTCAAGAAGATCCTTTGATCTTTTCTACGGGGTCTGACGCTCAGTGGAACGAAAACTCA
CGTTAAGGGATTTTGGTCATGAGATTATCAAAAAGGATCTTCACCTAGATCCTTTTAAATTAAAAATGAA
GTTTTAAATCAATCTAAAGTATATATGAGTAAACTTGGTCTGACAGTTACCAATGCTTAATCAGTGAGGC
ACCTATCTCAGCGATCTGTCTATTTCGTTCATCCATAGTTGCCTGACTCCCCGTCGTGTAGATAACTACG
ATACGGGAGGGCTTACCATCTGGCCCCAGTGCTGCAATGATACCGCGAGACCCACGCTCACCGGCTCCAG
ATTTATCAGCAATAAACCAGCCAGCCGGAAGGGCCGAGCGCAGAAGTGGTCCTGCAACTTTATCCGCCTC
CATCCAGTCTATTAATTGTTGCCGGGAAGCTAGAGTAAGTAGTTCGCCAGTTAATAGTTTGCGCAACGTT
GTTGCCATTGCTACAGGCATCGTGGTGTCACGCTCGTCGTTTGGTATGGCTTCATTCAGCTCCGGTTCCC
AACGATCAAGGCGAGTTACATGATCCCCCATGTTGTGCAAAAAAGCGGTTAGCTCCTTCGGTCCTCCGAT
CGTTGTCAGAAGTAAGTTGGCCGCAGTGTTATCACTCATGGTTATGGCAGCACTGCATAATTCTCTTACT
GTCATGCCATCCGTAAGATGCTTTTCTGTGACTGGTGAGTACTCAACCAAGTCATTCTGAGAATAGTGTA
TGCGGCGACCGAGTTGCTCTTGCCCGGCGTCAATACGGGATAATACCGCGCCACATAGCAGAACTTTAAA
AGTGCTCATCATTGGAAAACGTTCTTCGGGGCGAAAACTCTCAAGGATCTTACCGCTGTTGAGATCCAGT
TCGATGTAACCCACTCGTGCACCCAACTGATCTTCAGCATCTTTTACTTTCACCAGCGTTTCTGGGTGAG
CAAAAACAGGAAGGCAAAATGCCGCAAAAAAGGGAATAAGGGCGACACGGAAATGTTGAATACTCATACT
CTTCCTTTTTCAATATTATTGAAGCATTTATCAGGGTTATTGTCTCATGAGCGGATACATATTTGAATGT
ATTTAGAAAAATAAACAAATAGGGGTTCCGCGCACATTTCCCCGAAAAGTGCCACCTG
[124 nt withheld, positions 9019-9142]
C
[91 nt withheld, positions 9144-9234]
A
[49 nt withheld, positions 9236-9284]
CCTTTGACGTTGGAGTCCACGTTCTTT
[37 nt withheld, positions 9312-9348]
ACCCTATCTCGGTCTATTCTTTTGATTTATAAGGGATTTTGCCGATTTCGGCCTATTGGTTAAAAAATGA
GCTGATTTAACAAAAATTTAACGCGAATTTTAACAAAATATTAACGCTTACAATTTCCATTCGCCATTCA
GGCTGCGCAACTGTTGGGAAGGGCGATCGGTGCGGGCCTCTTCGCTATTACGCCAGCTGGCGAAAGGGGG
ATGTGCTGCAAGGCGATTAAGTTGGGTAACGCCAGGGTTTTCCCAGTCACGACGTTGTAAAACGACGGCC
AGTGCCAAGCTGATCTATACATTGAATCAATATTGGCAATTAGCCATATTAGTCATTGGTTATATAGCAT
AAATCAATATTGGCTATTGGCCATTGCATACGTTGTATCTATATCATAATATGTACATTTATATTGGCTC
ATGTCCAATATGACCGCCATGTT
